>Addgene plasmid #154607 | pEPYC0CM0176 | depositor full sequence | sequence record 299481 | pEPYC0CM0176 sequence 2567 bps
CTAAATTGTAAGCGTTAATATTTTGTTAAAATTCGCGTTAAATTTTTGTTAAATCAGCTCATTTTTTAAC
CAATAGGCCGAAATCGGCAAAATCCCTTATAAATCAAAAGAATAGACCGAGATAGGGTTGAGTGGCCGCT
ACAGGGCGCTCCCATTCGCCATTCAGGCTGCGCAACTGTTGGGAAGGGCGTTTCGGTGCGGGCCTCTTCG
CTATTACGCCAGCTGGCGAAAGGGGGATGTGCTGCAAGGCGATTAAGTTGGGTAACGCCAGGGTTTTCCC
AGTCACGACGTTGTAAAACGACGGCCAGTGAGCGCGACGTAATACGACTCACTATAGGGCGAATTGAAGG
AAGGCCGTCAAGGCCGCATTCGGTCTCAGGAGAGCGGAGAATTAAGGGAGTCACGTTATGACCCCCGCCG
ATGACGCGGGACAAGCCGTTTTACGTTTGGAACTGACAGAACCGCAACGTTGAAGGAGCCACTCAGCCGC
GGGTTTCTGGAGTTTAATGAGCTAAGCACATACGTCAGACGTTCAAAAGTCGCCTAAGGTCACTATCAGC
TAGCAAATATTTCTTGTCAAAAATGCTCCACTGACGTTCCATAAATTCCCCTCGGTATCCAATTAGAGTC
TCATATTCACTCTCATACTCGAGACCCTCTGGGCCTCATGGGCCTTCCTTTCACTGCCCGCTTTCCAGTC
GGGAAACCTGTCGTGCCAGCTGCATTAACATGGTCATAGCTGTTTCCTTGCGTATTGGGCGCTCTCCGCT
TCCTCGCTCACTGACTCGCTGCGCTCGGTCGTTCGGGTAAAGCCTGGGGTGCCTAATGAGCAAAAGGCCA
GCAAAAGGCCAGGAACCGTAAAAAGGCCGCGTTGCTGGCGTTTTTCCATAGGCTCCGCCCCCCTGACGAG
CATCACAAAAATCGACGCTCAAGTCAGAGGTGGCGAAACCCGACAGGACTATAAAGATACCAGGCGTTTC
CCCCTGGAAGCTCCCTCGTGCGCTCTCCTGTTCCGACCCTGCCGCTTACCGGATACCTGTCCGCCTTTCT
CCCTTCGGGAAGCGTGGCGCTTTCTCATAGCTCACGCTGTAGGTATCTCAGTTCGGTGTAGGTCGTTCGC
TCCAAGCTGGGCTGTGTGCACGAACCCCCCGTTCAGCCCGACCGCTGCGCCTTATCCGGTAACTATCGTC
TTGAGTCCAACCCGGTAAGACACGACTTATCGCCACTGGCAGCAGCCACTGGTAACAGGATTAGCAGAGC
GAGGTATGTAGGCGGTGCTACAGAGTTCTTGAAGTGGTGGCCTAACTACGGCTACACTAGAAGAACAGTA
TTTGGTATCTGCGCTCTGCTGAAGCCAGTTACCTTCGGAAAAAGAGTTGGTAGCTCTTGATCCGGCAAAC
AAACCACCGCTGGTAGCGGTGGTTTTTTTGTTTGCAAGCAGCAGATTACGCGCAGAAAAAAAGGATCTCA
AGAAGATCCTTTGATCTTTTCTACGGGGTCTGACGCTCAGTGGAACGAAAACTCACGTTAAGGGATTTTG
GTCATGAGATTATCAAAAAGGATCTTCACCTAGATCCTTTTAAATTAAAAATGAAGTTTTAAATCAATCT
AAAGTATATATGAGTAAACTTGGTCTGACAGTTATTAGAAAAATTCATCCAGCAGACGATAAAACGCAAT
ACGCTGGCTATCCGGTGCCGCAATGCCATACAGCACCAGAAAACGATCCGCCCATTCGCCGCCCAGTTCT
TCCGCAATATCACGGGTGGCCAGCGCAATATCCTGATAACGATCCGCCACGCCCAGACGGCCGCAATCAA
TAAAGCCGCTAAAACGGCCATTTTCCACCATAATGTTCGGCAGGCACGCATCACCATGGGTCACCACCAG
ATCTTCGCCATCCGGCATGCTCGCTTTCAGACGCGCAAACAGCTCTGCCGGTGCCAGGCCCTGATGTTCT
TCATCCAGATCATCCTGATCCACCAGGCCCGCTTCCATACGGGTACGCGCACGTTCAATACGATGTTTCG
CCTGATGATCAAACGGACAGGTCGCCGGGTCCAGGGTATGCAGACGACGCATGGCATCCGCCATAATGCT
CACTTTTTCTGCCGGCGCCAGATGGCTAGACAGCAGATCCTGACCCGGCACTTCGCCCAGCAGCAGCCAA
TCACGGCCCGCTTCGGTCACCACATCCAGCACCGCCGCACACGGAACACCGGTGGTGGCCAGCCAGCTCA
GACGCGCCGCTTCATCCTGCAGCTCGTTCAGCGCACCGCTCAGATCGGTTTTCACAAACAGCACCGGACG
ACCCTGCGCGCTCAGACGAAACACCGCCGCATCAGAGCAGCCAATGGTCTGCTGCGCCCAATCATAGCCA
AACAGACGTTCCACCCACGCTGCCGGGCTACCCGCATGCAGGCCATCCTGTTCAATCATACTCTTCCTTT
TTCAATATTATTGAAGCATTTATCAGGGTTATTGTCTCATGAGCGGATACATATTTGAATGTATTTAGAA
AAATAAACAAATAGGGGTTCCGCGCACATTTCCCCGAAAAGTGCCAC
Features (pLannotate 1.2.2; 8 found; start..end, strand, type, name):
      3..134     -  rep_origin     M13 ori (fragment): M13 bacteriophage origin of replication; arrow indicates direction of (+) strand synthesis
    155..311     -  CDS            lacZα (fragment): LacZα fragment of β-galactosidase; lacZ fragment
    320..338     +  promoter       T7 promoter: promoter for bacteriophage T7 RNA polymerase
    681..728     -  CDS            lacI (fragment): lac repressor; lacI; The lac repressor binds to the lac operator to inhibit transcription in E. coli. This inhibition can be relieved by adding lactose or isopropyl-β-D-thiogalactopyranoside (IPTG).
    765..805     -  rep_origin     RSF ori (fragment): Plasmids containing the RSF 1030 origin of replication can be propagated in E. coli cells that contain additional plasmids with compatible origins.
    883..1471    -  rep_origin     ori: high-copy-number ColE1/pMB1/pBR322/pUC origin of replication
   1645..2439    -  CDS            NeoR/KanR: aminoglycoside phosphotransferase confers resistance to neomycin, kanamycin, and G418 (Geneticin®)
   2440..2544    -  promoter       AmpR promoter: bla
