[The description below was written by a language model from this plasmid's Addgene catalogue record and pLannotate feature annotations shown in this document.]
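Description:
pEPYC0CM0176 is a small (about 2.6 kb) synthetic-biology plasmid that carries a Phytobricks Level 0 standard part in the pMK gene-synthesis backbone. It is maintained in E. coli from a high-copy ColE1/pUC-type origin and is selected with kanamycin. Resistance comes from an aminoglycoside phosphotransferase (NeoR/KanR) coding sequence driven by the bla (AmpR) promoter. The automated annotation also picks up short fragments of an M13 origin, lacZα, lacI and an RSF origin, plus a T7 promoter. These appear to be backbone remnants or partial matches rather than functional modules.

The payload is listed as NOS(Δhomeobox), a synthetic sequence. The name suggests a variant of the nopaline synthase (NOS) promoter in which a homeobox-type binding motif has been removed or altered, which would fit the associated work on rational design of minimal synthetic promoters for plants. The record does not spell out the exact change. The feature table does not annotate the insert itself, which probably lies in the unannotated stretch between the T7 promoter and the lacI fragment. The cloning sites are recorded as unknown.

As a Level 0 Phytobrick, the part would be expected to be flanked by Type IIS restriction sites so that it can be released with standard overhangs and joined by Golden Gate-style cloning to coding sequences and terminators, forming plant transcription units. No such sites appear in the feature table. The plasmid has no plant selection marker, reporter or T-DNA borders, so it serves as a part donor for assembly, for example in building constructs that test how individual cis-regulatory elements contribute to promoter strength. It is not a plant expression vector.
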