Addgene plasmid #154607: pEPYC0CM0176
Purpose: Phytobricks Level 0 part
Depositing lab: Nicola Patron. Depositing organization: Earlham Institute. Publication: Rational design of minimal synthetic promoters for plants. Cai YM, Kallam K, Tidd H, Gendarini G, Salzman A, Patron NJ. Nucleic Acids Res. 2020 Aug 28. pii: 5897334. doi: 10.1093/nar/gkaa682. PubMed 32856047.
Backbone
  Vector backbone: pMK
  Vector type: Synthetic Biology
Growth in bacteria
  Bacterial resistance: Kanamycin, 50 μg/mL
  Growth temperature: 37°C
  Growth strain: NEB Stable
  Copy number: High Copy
Gene/Insert
  Gene/Insert name: NOS(Δhomeobox)
  Species: Synthetic
  Cloning method: Restriction Enzyme; 5′ cloning site Unknown (unknown if destroyed)
Terms and licenses: Academic/Nonprofit Terms; Industry Terms: Not Available to Industry
Depositor comments: Please visit https://www.biorxiv.org/content/10.1101/2020.05.14.095406v1 for bioRxiv preprint.
How to cite: pEPYC0CM0176 was a gift from Nicola Patron (Addgene plasmid # 154607 ; http://n2t.net/addgene:154607 ; RRID:Addgene_154607)
